>Addgene plasmid #170175 | pAAV-TRE-ChroME2f-ST-P2A-NLS-mRuby3 | addgene full sequence | sequence record 338762 | Addgene NGS Result
CCTGCAGGCAGCTGCGCGCTCGCTCGCTCACTGAGGCCGCCCGGGCGTCGGGCGACCTTTGGTCGCCCGG
CCTCAGTGAGCGAGCGAGCGCGCAGAGAGGGAGTGGCCAACTCCATCACTAGGGGTTCCTGCGGCCGCAC
GCGTATCAAGTGCCACCTGACGTCTCCCTATCAGTGATAGAGAAGTCGACACGTCTCGAGCTCCCTATCA
GTGATAGAGAAGGTACGTCTAGAACGTCTCCCTATCAGTGATAGAGAAGTCGACACGTCTCGAGCTCCCT
ATCAGTGATAGAGAAGGTACGTCTAGAACGTCTCCCTATCAGTGATAGAGAAGTCGACACGTCTCGAGCT
CCCTATCAGTGATAGAGAAGGTACGTCTAGAACGTCTCCCTATCAGTGATAGAGAAGTCGACACGTCTCG
AGCTCCCTATCAGTGATAGAGAAGCTACCCCCTATATAAGCAGAGCTCGTTTAGTGAACCGTCAGATCGC
CTGGAGACGCCATCCACGCTGTTTTGACCTCCATAGAAGACACCGGGACCGATCCAGCCTGGAATCCGGT
ACCATGGAAACAGCCGCCACAATGACCCACGCCTTTATCTCAGCCGTGCCTAGCGCCGAAGCCACAATTA
GAGGCCTGCTGAGCGCCGCAGCAGTGGTGACACCAGCAGCAGACGCTCACGGAGAAACCTCTAACGCCAC
AACAGCCGGAGCCGATCACGGTTGCTTCCCCCACATCAACCACGGAACCGAGCTGCAGCACAAGATCGCA
GTGGGACTCCAGTGGTTCACCGTGATCGTGGCTATCGTGCAGCTCATCTTCTACGGTTGGCACAGCTTCA
AGGCCACAACCGGCTGGGAGGAGGTCTACGTCTGCGTGATCGAGCTCGTCAAGTGCTTCATCGAGCTGTT
CCACGATGTCGACAGCCCAGCCACAGTGTACCAGACCAACGGAGGAGCCGTGGCTTGGCTGCGGTACAGC
GAGTGGCTCCTGACTTGCCCCGTGATCCTGATCCACCTGAGCAACCTGACCGGACTGCACGAAGAGTACA
GCAAGCGGACCATGACCATCCTGGTGACCGACATCGGCAACATCGTGTGGGGGATCACAGCCGCCTTTAC
AAAGGGCCCCCTGAAGATCCTGTTCTTCATGATCGGCCTGTTCTACGGCGTGACTTGCTTCTTCCAGATC
GCCAAGGTGTATATCGAGAGCTACCACACCCTGCCCAAAGGCGTCTGCCGGAAGATTTGCAAGATCATGG
CCTACGTCTTCTTCTGCTCTTGGCTGATGTTCCCCGTGATGTTCATCGCCGGACACGAGGGACTGGGCCT
GATCACACCTTACACCAGCGGAATCGGCCACCTGATCCTGGATCTGATCGCCAAGAACACTTGGGGCTTC
CTGGGCCACCACCTGAGAGTGAAGATCCACGAGCACATCCTGATCCACGGCGACATCCGGAAGACAACCA
CCATCAACGTGGCCGGCGAGAACATGGAGATCGAGACCTTCGTCGACGAGGAGGAGGAGGGAGGAGTGGC
GGCCGCACCGGTAGATTACAAAGACGATGACGATAAGCAGTCCCAGCCCATCCTCAACACCAAGGAGATG
GCCCCGCAGAGCAAGCCTCCAGAGGAGCTGGAGATGAGCAGCATGCCCAGCCCCGTGGCCCCTCTGCCCG
CACGCACGGAGGGCGTCATCGACATGCGGAGCATGTCCAGCATTGACAGCTTCATCAGCTGTGCCACGGA
CTTCCCTGAAGCCACCAGATTCGCGGCAGGAAGCGGAGCTACTAACTTCAGCCTGCTGAAGCAGGCTGGA
GACGTGGAGGAGAACCCTGGACCTACTAGTGCACCCAAGAAGAAGAGGAAGGTGGCGGCCGCTATGGTGT
CTAAGGGCGAAGAGCTGATCAAGGAAAATATGCGTATGAAGGTGGTCATGGAAGGTTCGGTCAACGGCCA
CCAATTCAAATGCACAGGTGAAGGAGAAGGCAGACCGTACGAGGGAGTGCAAACCATGAGGATCAAAGTC
ATCGAGGGAGGACCCCTGCCATTTGCCTTTGACATTCTTGCCACGTCGTTCATGTATGGCAGCCGTACCT
TTATCAAGTACCCGGCCGACATCCCTGATTTCTTTAAACAGTCCTTTCCTGAGGGTTTTACTTGGGAAAG
AGTTACGAGATACGAAGATGGTGGAGTCGTCACCGTCACGCAGGACACCAGCCTTGAGGATGGCGAGCTC
GTCTACAACGTCAAGGTCAGAGGGGTAAACTTTCCCTCCAATGGTCCCGTGATGCAGAAGAAGACCAAGG
GTTGGGAGCCTAATACAGAGATGATGTATCCAGCAGATGGTGGTCTGAGAGGATACACTGACATCGCACT
GAAAGTTGATGGTGGTGGCCATCTGCACTGCAACTTCGTGACAACTTACAGGTCAAAAAAGACCGTCGGG
AACATCAAGATGCCCGGTGTCCATGCCGTTGATCACCGCCTGGAAAGGATCGAGGAGAGTGACAATGAAA
CCTACGTAGTGCAAAGAGAAGTGGCAGTTGCCAAATACAGCAACCTTGGTGGTGGCATGGACGAGCTGTA
CAAGTGAATTAAGCTTATCGATAATCAACCTCTGGATTACAAAATTTGTGAAAGATTGACTGGTATTCTT
AACTATGTTGCTCCTTTTACGCTATGTGGATACGCTGCTTTAATGCCTTTGTATCATGCTATTGCTTCCC
GTATGGCTTTCATTTTCTCCTCCTTGTATAAATCCTGGTTGCTGTCTCTTTATGAGGAGTTGTGGCCCGT
TGTCAGGCAACGTGGCGTGGTGTGCACTGTGTTTGCTGACGCAACCCCCACTGGTTGGGGCATTGCCACC
ACCTGTCAGCTCCTTTCCGGGACTTTCGCTTTCCCCCTCCCTATTGCCACGGCGGAACTCATCGCCGCCT
GCCTTGCCCGCTGCTGGACAGGGGCTCGGCTGTTGGGCACTGACAATTCCGTGGTGTTGTCGGGGAAATC
ATCGTCCTTTCCTTGGCTGCTCGCCTATGTTGCCACCTGGATTCTGCGCGGGACGTCCTTCTGCTACGTC
CCTTCGGCCCTCAATCCAGCGGACCTTCCTTCCCGCGGCCTGCTGCCGGCTCTGCGGCCTCTTCCGCGTC
TTCGCCTTCGCCCTCAGACGAGTCGGATCTCCCTTTGGGCCGCCTCCCCGCATCGATACCGAGCGCTGCT
CGAGAGATCTACGGGTGGCATCCCTGTGACCCCTCCCCAGTGCCTCTCCTGGCCCTGGAAGTTGCCACTC
CAGTGCCCACCAGCCTTGTCCTAATAAAATTAAGTTGCATCATTTTGTCTGACTAGGTGTCCTTCTATAA
TATTATGGGGTGGAGGGGGGTGGTATGGAGCAAGGGGCAAGTTGGGAAGACAACCTGTAGGGCCTGCGGG
GTCTATTGGGAACCAAGCTGGAGTGCAGTGGCACAATCTTGGCTCACTGCAATCTCCGCCTCCTGGGTTC
AAGCGATTCTCCTGCCTCAGCCTCCCGAGTTGTTGGGATTCCAGGCATGCATGACCAGGCTCAGCTAATT
TTTGTTTTTTTGGTAGAGACGGGGTTTCACCATATTGGCCAGGCTGGTCTCCAACTCCTAATCTCAGGTG
ATCTACCCACCTTGGCCTCCCAAATTGCTGGGATTACAGGCGTGAACCACTGCTCCCTTCCCTGTCCTTC
TGATTTTGTAGGTAACCACGTGCGGACCGAGCGGCCGCAGGAACCCCTAGTGATGGAGTTGGCCACTCCC
TCTCTGCGCGCTCGCTCGCTCACTGAGGCCGGGCGACCAAAGGTCGCCCGACGCCCGGGCTTTGCCCGGG
CGGCCTCAGTGAGCGAGCGAGCGCGCAGCTGCCTGCAGGGGCGCCTGATGCGGTATTTTCTCCTTACGCA
TCTGTGCGGTATTTCACACCGCATA
[95 nt withheld, positions 3946-4040]
T
[46 nt withheld, positions 4042-4087]
C
[141 nt withheld, positions 4089-4229]
CCTTTGACGTTGGAGTCCACGTTCTTT
[37 nt withheld, positions 4257-4293]
ACTCTATCTCGGGCTATTCTTTTGATTTATAAGGGATTTTGCCGATTTCGGTCTATTGGTTAAAAAATGA
GCTGATTTAACAAAAATTTAACGCGAATTTTAACAAAATATTAACGTTTACAATTTTATGGTGCACTCTC
AGTACAATCTGCTCTGATGCCGCATAGTTAAGCCAGCCCCGACACCCGCCAACACCCGCTGACGCGCCCT
GACGGGCTTGTCTGCTCCCGGCATCCGCTTACAGACAAGCTGTGACCGTCTCCGGGAGCTGCATGTGTCA
GAGGTTTTCACCGTCATCACCGAAACGCGCGAGACGAAAGGGCCTCGTGATACGCCTATTTTTATAGGTT
AATGTCATGATAATAATGGTTTCTTAGACGTCAGGTGGCACTTTTCGGGGAAATGTGCGCGGAACCCCTA
TTTGTTTATTTTTCTAAATACATTCAAATATGTATCCGCTCATGAGACAATAACCCTGATAAATGCTTCA
ATAATATTGAAAAAGGAAGAGTATGAGTATTCAACATTTCCGTGTCGCCCTTATTCCCTTTTTTGCGGCA
TTTTGCCTTCCTGTTTTTGCTCACCCAGAAACGCTGGTGAAAGTAAAAGATGCTGAAGATCAGTTGGGTG
CACGAGTGGGTTACATCGAACTGGATCTCAACAGCGGTAAGATCCTTGAGAGTTTTCGCCCCGAAGAACG
TTTTCCAATGATGAGCACTTTTAAAGTTCTGCTATGTGGCGCGGTATTATCCCGTATTGACGCCGGGCAA
GAGCAACTCGGTCGCCGCATACACTATTCTCAGAATGACTTGGTTGAGTACTCACCAGTCACAGAAAAGC
ATCTTACGGATGGCATGACAGTAAGAGAATTATGCAGTGCTGCCATAACCATGAGTGATAACACTGCGGC
CAACTTACTTCTGACAACGATCGGAGGACCGAAGGAGCTAACCGCTTTTTTGCACAACATGGGGGATCAT
GTAACTCGCCTTGATCGTTGGGAACCGGAGCTGAATGAAGCCATACCAAACGACGAGCGTGACACCACGA
TGCCTGTAGCAATGGCAACAACGTTGCGCAAACTATTAACTGGCGAACTACTTACTCTAGCTTCCCGGCA
ACAATTAATAGACTGGATGGAGGCGGATAAAGTTGCAGGACCACTTCTGCGCTCGGCCCTTCCGGCTGGC
TGGTTTATTGCTGATAAATCTGGAGCCGGTGAGCGTGGGTCTCGCGGTATCATTGCAGCACTGGGGCCAG
ATGGTAAGCCCTCCCGTATCGTAGTTATCTACACGACGGGGAGTCAGGCAACTATGGATGAACGAAATAG
ACAGATCGCTGAGATAGGTGCCTCACTGATTAAGCATTGGTAACTGTCAGACCAAGTTTACTCATATATA
CTTTAGATTGATTTAAAACTTCATTTTTAATTTAAAAGGATCTAGGTGAAGATCCTTTTTGATAATCTCA
TGACCAAAATCCCTTAACGTGAGTTTTCGTTCCACTGAGCGTCAGACCCCGTAGAAAAGATCAAAGGATC
TTCTTGAGATCCTTTTTTTCTGCGCGTAATCTGCTGCTTGCAAACAAAAAAACCACCGCTACCAGCGGTG
GTTTGTTTGCCGGATCAAGAGCTACCAACTCTTTTTCCGAAGGTAACTGGCTTCAGCAGAGCGCAGATAC
CAAATACTGTTCTTCTAGTGTAGCCGTAGTTAGGCCACCACTTCAAGAACTCTGTAGCACCGCCTACATA
CCTCGCTCTGCTAATCCTGTTACCAGTGGCTGCTGCCAGTGGCGATAAGTCGTGTCTTACCGGGTTGGAC
TCAAGACGATAGTTACCGGATAAGGCGCAGCGGTCGGGCTGAACGGGGGGTTCGTGCACACAGCCCAGCT
TGGAGCGAACGACCTACACCGAACTGAGATACCTACAGCGTGAGCTATGAGAAAGCGCCACGCTTCCCGA
AGGGAGAAAGGCGGACAGGTATCCGGTAAGCGGCAGGGTCGGAACAGGAGAGCGCACGAGGGAGCTTCCA
GGGGGAAACGCCTGGTATCTTTATAGTCCTGTCGGGTTTCGCCACCTCTGACTTGAGCGTCGATTTTTGT
GATGCTCGTCAGGGGGGCGGAGCCTATGGAAAAACGCCAGCAACGCGGCCTTTTTACGGTTCCTGGCCTT
TTGCTGGCCTTTTGCTCACATGT
Features (pLannotate 1.2.2; 24 found; start..end, strand, type, name):
     12..39      +  repeat_region  AAV2 ITR (fragment): inverted terminal repeat of adeno-associated virus serotype 2 inverted
     68..95      +  repeat_region  AAV2 ITR (fragment): inverted terminal repeat of adeno-associated virus serotype 2 inverted
    164..184     +  promoter       tight TRE promoter (fragment): Tet-responsive promoter PTight, consisting of seven tet operator sequences followed by the minimal CMV promoter
    201..221     +  promoter       tight TRE promoter (fragment): Tet-responsive promoter PTight, consisting of seven tet operator sequences followed by the minimal CMV promoter
    238..258     +  promoter       tight TRE promoter (fragment): Tet-responsive promoter PTight, consisting of seven tet operator sequences followed by the minimal CMV promoter
    275..295     +  promoter       tight TRE promoter (fragment): Tet-responsive promoter PTight, consisting of seven tet operator sequences followed by the minimal CMV promoter
    312..332     +  promoter       tight TRE promoter (fragment): Tet-responsive promoter PTight, consisting of seven tet operator sequences followed by the minimal CMV promoter
    349..369     +  promoter       tight TRE promoter (fragment): Tet-responsive promoter PTight, consisting of seven tet operator sequences followed by the minimal CMV promoter
    386..406     +  promoter       tight TRE promoter (fragment): Tet-responsive promoter PTight, consisting of seven tet operator sequences followed by the minimal CMV promoter
    423..443     +  promoter       tight TRE promoter (fragment): Tet-responsive promoter PTight, consisting of seven tet operator sequences followed by the minimal CMV promoter
    451..496     +  promoter       TRE3GV promoter (fragment): 3rd-generation Tet-responsive promoter that can be activated by binding of Tet-On® 3G, optimized for retroviral and lentiviral vectors
   1190..1217    +  CDS            CoChR (fragment): high-photocurrent channelrhodopsin from Chloromonas oogama (Shemesh et al., 2017)
   1578..1775    +  CDS            Kcnb1 (fragment): KCNB1_RAT - Experimental evidence at protein level: Swiss-Prot protein existence level 1. Voltage-gated potassium channel that mediates transmembrane potassium transport in excitable membranes, primarily in the brain, but also in the pancreas and cardiovascular system. Contributes to the regulation of the action potential (AP) repolarization, duration and frequency of repetitive AP firing in neurons, muscle cells and endocrine cells and plays a role in homeostatic attenuation of electrical excitability throughout the brain (PubMed:10024359, PubMed:10618149, PubMed:12451110, PubMed:17379638, Pu
   1884..2594    +  CDS            mRuby3: mRuby3 is a basic (constitutively fluorescent) red fluorescent protein published in 2016, derived from Entacmaea quadricolor. It has low acid sensitivity.
   2613..3201    +  misc_feature   WPRE: woodchuck hepatitis virus posttranscriptional regulatory element
   3233..3709    +  polyA_signal   hGH poly(A) signal: human growth hormone polyadenylation signal
   3749..3889    +  repeat_region  AAV2 ITR: inverted terminal repeat of adeno-associated virus serotype 2 inverted
   3894..3945    -  misc_feature   bom (fragment): basis of mobility region from pBR322
   3964..4419    +  rep_origin     f1 ori (sequence partly withheld): f1 bacteriophage origin of replication; arrow indicates direction of (+) strand synthesis
   4420..4469    -  misc_feature   bom (fragment): basis of mobility region from pBR322
   4571..4606    -  CDS            rop (fragment): Rop protein, which maintains plasmids at low copy number; rop
   4701..4805    +  promoter       AmpR promoter: bla
   4806..5666    +  CDS            AmpR: β-lactamase; bla; confers resistance to ampicillin, carbenicillin, and related antibiotics
   5837..6425    +  rep_origin     ori: high-copy-number ColE1/pMB1/pBR322/pUC origin of replication
