[The description below was written by a language model from this plasmid's Addgene catalogue record and pLannotate feature annotations shown in this document.]
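Description:
pAAV-TRE-ChroME2f-ST-P2A-NLS-mRuby3 is an adeno-associated virus transfer plasmid for tetracycline-regulated expression of a soma-targeted optogenetic actuator in mammalian neurons. The 6.5 kb plasmid is built on a pAAV backbone and is maintained in bacteria through a high-copy ColE1/pUC-type origin and an ampicillin resistance gene (β-lactamase with its own promoter). An f1 phage origin is also present. The expression cassette is flanked by AAV2 inverted terminal repeats, which allow the intervening DNA to be packaged into recombinant AAV particles. The right-hand ITR is annotated in full, whereas the left one appears only as short fragments in the automated annotation. This is common for these repeat-rich, hard-to-sequence elements.

Transcription is driven by a Tet-responsive promoter, detected as an array of repeated tet operator matches followed by a minimal promoter segment. Expression therefore depends on a tetracycline-controlled transactivator supplied separately, which the plasmid does not encode. The open reading frame encodes ChroME2f, a cation channelrhodopsin; the annotation picks up a short match to CoChR from Chloromonas oogama within it. ChroME2f is fused to the "ST" soma-targeting motif, annotated as a fragment of the Kv2.1 potassium channel (Kcnb1), which restricts the opsin to the cell body and proximal dendrites. A P2A self-cleaving peptide then separates the opsin from nuclear-localised mRuby3, so expressing cells carry a red nuclear marker that is not physically attached to the channel. A WPRE and the human growth hormone polyadenylation signal follow, enhancing transcript stability and processing. The construct is intended for spatially and temporally precise photostimulation of neurons within large networks.
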