Addgene plasmid #170175: pAAV-TRE-ChroME2f-ST-P2A-NLS-mRuby3
Purpose: Cation channelrhodopsin ChroME2f targeted to the neuronal soma and proximal dendrites and separated from nuclear mRuby3 by P2A in a viral vector
Depositing lab: Hillel Adesnik. Depositing organization: University of California, Berkeley. Publication: High-performance microbial opsins for spatially and temporally precise perturbations of large neuronal networks. Sridharan S, Gajowa MA, Ogando MB, Jagadisan UK, Abdeladim L, Sadahiro M, Bounds HA, Hendricks WD, Turney TS, Tayler I, Gopakumar K, Oldenburg IA, Brohawn SG, Adesnik H. Neuron. 2022 Jan 27. pii: S0896-6273(22)00008-3. doi: 10.1016/j.neuron.2022.01.008. PubMed 35120626.
Backbone
  Vector backbone: pAAV
  Vector type: Mammalian Expression, AAV
Growth in bacteria
  Bacterial resistance: Ampicillin, 100 μg/mL
  Growth temperature: 37°C
  Growth strain: NEB Stable
  Copy number: Unknown
Gene/Insert
  Gene/Insert name: ChroME2f-ST-P2A-NLS-mRuby3
Terms and licenses: Academic/Nonprofit Terms; Industry Terms: Not Available to Industry
How to cite: pAAV-TRE-ChroME2f-ST-P2A-NLS-mRuby3 was a gift from Hillel Adesnik (Addgene plasmid # 170175 ; http://n2t.net/addgene:170175 ; RRID:Addgene_170175)
